Addgene plasmid #75670: WNK2 gRNA (BRDN0001148439)
Purpose: 3rd generation lentiviral gRNA plasmid targeting human WNK2
Depositing lab: John Doench & David Root. Depositing organization: Broad Institute. Publication: Optimized sgRNA design to maximize activity and minimize off-target effects of CRISPR-Cas9. Doench JG, Fusi N, Sullender M, Hegde M, Vaimberg EW, Donovan KF, Smith I, Tothova Z, Wilen C, Orchard R, Virgin HW, Listgarten J, Root DE. Nat Biotechnol. 2016 Jan 18. doi: 10.1038/nbt.3437. PubMed 26780180.
Backbone
  Vector backbone: lentiGuide-Puro
  Backbone manufacturer: Zhang Lab (Addgene plasmid # 52963)
  Vector type: Mammalian Expression, Lentiviral, CRISPR
  Selectable markers: Puromycin
Growth in bacteria
  Bacterial resistance: Ampicillin, 100 μg/mL
  Growth temperature: 37°C
  Growth strain: DH5alpha
  Copy number: High Copy
Gene/Insert
  Gene/Insert name: WNK2 (alt names: WNK2; NM_001282394.1)
  gRNA/shRNA sequence: GAGGACACAGACGCCGACCG
  Species: H. sapiens (human)
  Entrez Gene: WNK2 (a.k.a. NY-CO-43, P/OKcl.13, PRKWNK2, SDCCAG43)
  Promoter: hU6
  Cloning method: Unknown
  Sequencing primers: 5′ U6-F; 3′ pS2-R
Terms and licenses: Academic/Nonprofit Terms; Industry Terms: Not Available to Industry
Depositor comments: The gRNA was designed to target the following Genbank reference sequence(s): NM_001282394.1,NM_006648.3. Note that this plasmid does NOT contain Cas9. It should be used in conjunction with lentiCas9-Blast (Addgene #52962) or otherwise with cell lines already expressing Cas9. Browse the full kinome gRNA library at http://www.addgene.org/pooled-library/broadgpp-human-kinome/ or visit http://www.broadinstitute.org/rnai/public/ for detailed protocols and information.
How to cite: WNK2 gRNA (BRDN0001148439) was a gift from John Doench & David Root (Addgene plasmid # 75670 ; http://n2t.net/addgene:75670 ; RRID:Addgene_75670)
