[The description below was written by a language model from this plasmid's Addgene catalogue record and pLannotate feature annotations shown in this document.]
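Description:
WNK2 gRNA (BRDN0001148439) is a third-generation lentiviral CRISPR guide plasmid built on the lentiGuide-Puro backbone. It expresses a single guide RNA against human WNK2, a kinase gene, and belongs to a human kinome gRNA collection. In bacteria it is maintained at high copy through a ColE1/pUC-type origin with ampicillin selection (AmpR, β-lactamase). An f1 origin, an SV40 origin and remnants of a lac/T7/T3 cloning region are also present in the backbone.

The lentiviral transfer cassette begins with an RSV promoter fused to a truncated HIV-1 5' LTR, an arrangement that makes genomic RNA production Tat-independent. This is followed by the Ψ packaging signal with a partial gag sequence and the RRE for Rev-dependent nuclear export. It ends with a self-inactivating ΔU3 3' LTR and an SV40 polyadenylation signal.

Two expression units lie between the LTRs. In the first, a human U6 RNA polymerase III promoter drives the WNK2-targeting spacer joined to the Streptococcus pyogenes Cas9 guide scaffold. The cPPT/CTS element, which aids nuclear import of the provirus, sits downstream of it. In the second, the EF-1α core promoter with its intron A drives puromycin N-acetyltransferase, allowing puromycin selection of transduced mammalian cells. A WPRE follows to enhance transcript expression.

The plasmid does not encode Cas9. It is meant to be packaged into lentivirus and delivered to cells that already express Cas9 or that receive it from a companion Cas9 vector. It is used for targeted disruption of WNK2, with the guide designed against two WNK2 reference transcripts.
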