Features (pLannotate 1.2.2; 29 found; start..end, strand, type, name):
     14..80      +  CDS            small t antigen (fragment): SV40 (simian virus 40) small t antigen
    106..317     +  promoter       EF-1α core promoter: core promoter for human elongation factor EF-1α
    318..1256    +  intron         EF-1α intron A: intron upstream of the start codon of human EF-1α
   1278..1877    +  CDS            PuroR (fragment): puromycin N-acetyltransferase; pac from Streptomyces; confers resistance to puromycin
   1893..2481    +  misc_feature   WPRE: woodchuck hepatitis virus posttranscriptional regulatory element
   2532..2551    +  misc_feature   cPPT/CTS (fragment): central polypurine tract and central termination sequence of HIV-1
   2553..2786    +  LTR            3' LTR (ΔU3): self-inactivating 3' long terminal repeat (LTR) from HIV-1
   2864..2985    +  polyA_signal   SV40 poly(A) signal: SV40 polyadenylation signal
   3025..3160    +  rep_origin     SV40 ori: SV40 origin of replication
   3181..3199    -  promoter       T7 promoter: promoter for bacteriophage T7 RNA polymerase
   3207..3362    +  CDS            lacZα (fragment): LacZα fragment of β-galactosidase; lacZ fragment
   3367..3795    +  rep_origin     f1 ori (sequence partly withheld): f1 bacteriophage origin of replication; arrow indicates direction of (+) strand synthesis
   3848..3952    +  promoter       AmpR promoter: bla
   3953..4813    +  CDS            AmpR: β-lactamase; bla; confers resistance to ampicillin, carbenicillin, and related antibiotics
   4984..5572    +  rep_origin     ori: high-copy-number ColE1/pMB1/pBR322/pUC origin of replication
   5755..5847    +  CDS            lacI (fragment): lac repressor; lacI; The lac repressor binds to the lac operator to inhibit transcription in E. coli. This inhibition can be relieved by adding lactose or isopropyl-β-D-thiogalactopyranoside (IPTG).
   5860..5881    +  protein_bind   CAP binding site: CAP binding activates transcription in the presence of cAMP. E. coli catabolite activator protein
   5896..5926    +  promoter       lac promoter: promoter for the E. coli lac operon
   5934..5950    +  protein_bind   lac operator: The lac repressor binds to the lac operator to inhibit transcription in E. coli. This inhibition can be relieved by adding lactose or isopropyl-β-D-thiogalactopyranoside (IPTG). lac repressor encoded by lacI
   5995..6013    +  promoter       T3 promoter: promoter for bacteriophage T3 RNA polymerase
   6041..6267    +  promoter       RSV promoter: Rous sarcoma virus enhancer/promoter
   6268..6448    +  LTR            5' LTR (truncated): truncated 5' long terminal repeat (LTR) from HIV-1
   6495..6620    +  misc_feature   HIV-1 Ψ: packaging signal of human immunodeficiency virus type 1
   6604..6967    +  CDS            HIV-1 gag (fragment): gag protein from human immunodeficiency virus 1; gag
   7113..7346    +  misc_feature   RRE: The Rev response element (RRE) of HIV-1 allows for Rev-dependent mRNA export from the nucleus to the cytoplasm.
   7723..7749    +  CDS            Rev (fragment): human immunodeficiency virus 1 (HIV-1) Rev protein; rev; enhances nuclear export of unspliced and incompletely spliced viral mRNAs
   7753..7993    +  promoter       U6 promoter: RNA polymerase III promoter for human U6 snRNA
   8023..8098    +  misc_RNA       gRNA scaffold: guide RNA scaffold for the Streptococcus pyogenes CRISPR/Cas9 system
   8154..8271    +  misc_feature   cPPT/CTS: central polypurine tract and central termination sequence of HIV-1
>Addgene plasmid #75670 | WNK2 gRNA (BRDN0001148439) | addgene full sequence | sequence record 184334 | Addgene Assembled Sequence
CCCGGGTGCAAAGATGGATAAAGTTTTAAACAGAGAGGAATCTTTGCAGCTAATGGACCTTCTAGGTCTT
GAAAGGAGTGGGAATTGGCTCCGGTGCCCGTCAGTGGGCAGAGCGCACATCGCCCACAGTCCCCGAGAAG
TTGGGGGGAGGGGTCGGCAATTGATCCGGTGCCTAGAGAAGGTGGCGCGGGGTAAACTGGGAAAGTGATG
TCGTGTACTGGCTCCGCCTTTTTCCCGAGGGTGGGGGAGAACCGTATATAAGTGCAGTAGTCGCCGTGAA
CGTTCTTTTTCGCAACGGGTTTGCCGCCAGAACACAGGTAAGTGCCGTGTGTGGTTCCCGCGGGCCTGGC
CTCTTTACGGGTTATGGCCCTTGCGTGCCTTGAATTACTTCCACCTGGCTGCAGTACGTGATTCTTGATC
CCGAGCTTCGGGTTGGAAGTGGGTGGGAGAGTTCGAGGCCTTGCGCTTAAGGAGCCCCTTCGCCTCGTGC
TTGAGTTGAGGCCTGGCCTGGGCGCTGGGGCCGCCGCGTGCGAATCTGGTGGCACCTTCGCGCCTGTCTC
GCTGCTTTCGATAAGTCTCTAGCCATTTAAAATTTTTGATGACCTGCTGCGACGCTTTTTTTCTGGCAAG
ATAGTCTTGTAAATGCGGGCCAAGATCTGCACACTGGTATTTCGGTTTTTGGGGCCGCGGGCGGCGACGG
GGCCCGTGCGTCCCAGCGCACATGTTCGGCGAGGCGGGGCCTGCGAGCGCGGCCACCGAGAATCGGACGG
GGGTAGTCTCAAGCTGGCCGGCCTGCTCTGGTGCCTGGCCTCGCGCCGCCGTGTATCGCCCCGCCCTGGG
CGGCAAGGCTGGCCCGGTCGGCACCAGTTGCGTGAGCGGAAAGATGGCCGCTTCCCGGCCCTGCTGCAGG
GAGCTCAAAATGGAGGACGCGGCGCTCGGGAGAGCGGGCGGGTGAGTCACCCACACAAAGGAAAAGGGCC
TTTCCGTCCTCAGCCGTCGCTTCATGTGACTCCACGGAGTACCGGGCGCCGTCCAGGCACCTCGATTAGT
TCTCGAGCTTTTGGAGTACGTCGTCTTTAGGTTGGGGGGAGGGGTTTTATGCGATGGAGTTTCCCCACAC
TGAGTGGGTGGAGACTGAAGTTAGGCCAGCTTGGCACTTGATGTAATTCTCCTTGGAATTTGCCCTTTTT
GAGTTTGGATCTTGGTTCATTCTCAAGCCTCAGACAGTGGTTCAAAGTTTTTTTCTTCCATTTCAGGTGT
CGTGACGTACGGCCACCATGACCGAGTACAAGCCCACGGTGCGCCTCGCCACCCGCGACGACGTCCCCAG
GGCCGTACGCACCCTCGCCGCCGCGTTCGCCGACTACCCCGCCACGCGCCACACCGTCGATCCGGACCGC
CACATCGAGCGGGTCACCGAGCTGCAAGAACTCTTCCTCACGCGCGTCGGGCTCGACATCGGCAAGGTGT
GGGTCGCGGACGACGGCGCCGCCGTGGCGGTCTGGACCACGCCGGAGAGCGTCGAAGCGGGGGCGGTGTT
CGCCGAGATCGGCCCGCGCATGGCCGAGTTGAGCGGTTCCCGGCTGGCCGCGCAGCAACAGATGGAAGGC
CTCCTGGCGCCGCACCGGCCCAAGGAGCCCGCGTGGTTCCTGGCCACCGTCGGAGTCTCGCCCGACCACC
AGGGCAAGGGTCTGGGCAGCGCCGTCGTGCTCCCCGGAGTGGAGGCGGCCGAGCGCGCCGGGGTGCCCGC
CTTCCTGGAGACCTCCGCGCCCCGCAACCTCCCCTTCTACGAGCGGCTCGGCTTCACCGTCACCGCCGAC
GTCGAGGTGCCCGAAGGACCGCGCACCTGGTGCATGACCCGCAAGCCCGGTGCCTGAACGCGTTAAGTCG
ACAATCAACCTCTGGATTACAAAATTTGTGAAAGATTGACTGGTATTCTTAACTATGTTGCTCCTTTTAC
GCTATGTGGATACGCTGCTTTAATGCCTTTGTATCATGCTATTGCTTCCCGTATGGCTTTCATTTTCTCC
TCCTTGTATAAATCCTGGTTGCTGTCTCTTTATGAGGAGTTGTGGCCCGTTGTCAGGCAACGTGGCGTGG
TGTGCACTGTGTTTGCTGACGCAACCCCCACTGGTTGGGGCATTGCCACCACCTGTCAGCTCCTTTCCGG
GACTTTCGCTTTCCCCCTCCCTATTGCCACGGCGGAACTCATCGCCGCCTGCCTTGCCCGCTGCTGGACA
GGGGCTCGGCTGTTGGGCACTGACAATTCCGTGGTGTTGTCGGGGAAATCATCGTCCTTTCCTTGGCTGC
TCGCCTGTGTTGCCACCTGGATTCTGCGCGGGACGTCCTTCTGCTACGTCCCTTCGGCCCTCAATCCAGC
GGACCTTCCTTCCCGCGGCCTGCTGCCGGCTCTGCGGCCTCTTCCGCGTCTTCGCCTTCGCCCTCAGACG
AGTCGGATCTCCCTTTGGGCCGCCTCCCCGCGTCGACTTTAAGACCAATGACTTACAAGGCAGCTGTAGA
TCTTAGCCACTTTTTAAAAGAAAAGGGGGGACTGGAAGGGCTAATTCACTCCCAACGAAGACAAGATCTG
CTTTTTGCTTGTACTGGGTCTCTCTGGTTAGACCAGATCTGAGCCTGGGAGCTCTCTGGCTAACTAGGGA
ACCCACTGCTTAAGCCTCAATAAAGCTTGCCTTGAGTGCTTCAAGTAGTGTGTGCCCGTCTGTTGTGTGA
CTCTGGTAACTAGAGATCCCTCAGACCCTTTTAGTCAGTGTGGAAAATCTCTAGCAGTACGTATAGTAGT
TCATGTCATCTTATTATTCAGTATTTATAACTTGCAAAGAAATGAATATCAGAGAGTGAGAGGAACTTGT
TTATTGCAGCTTATAATGGTTACAAATAAAGCAATAGCATCACAAATTTCACAAATAAAGCATTTTTTTC
ACTGCATTCTAGTTGTGGTTTGTCCAAACTCATCAATGTATCTTATCATGTCTGGCTCTAGCTATCCCGC
CCCTAACTCCGCCCATCCCGCCCCTAACTCCGCCCAGTTCCGCCCATTCTCCGCCCCATGGCTGACTAAT
TTTTTTTATTTATGCAGAGGCCGAGGCCGCCTCGGCCTCTGAGCTATTCCAGAAGTAGTGAGGAGGCTTT
TTTGGAGGCCTAGGGACGTACCCAATTCGCCCTATAGTGAGTCGTATTACGCGCGCTCACTGGCCGTCGT
TTTACAACGTCGTGACTGGGAAAACCCTGGCGTTACCCAACTTAATCGCCTTGCAGCACATCCCCCTTTC
GCCAGCTGGCGTAATAGCGAAGAGGCCCGCACCGATCGCCCTTCCCAACAGTTGCGCAGCCTGAATGGCG
AATGGG
[124 nt withheld, positions 3367-3490]
C
[91 nt withheld, positions 3492-3582]
A
[49 nt withheld, positions 3584-3632]
CCTTTGACGTTGGAGTCCACGTTCTTT
[37 nt withheld, positions 3660-3696]
ACCCTATCTCGGTCTATTCTTTTGATTTATAAGGGATTTTGCCGATTTCGGCCTATTGGTTAAAAAATGA
GCTGATTTAACAAAAATTTAACGCGAATTTTAACAAAATATTAACGCTTACAATTTAGGTGGCACTTTTC
GGGGAAATGTGCGCGGAACCCCTATTTGTTTATTTTTCTAAATACATTCAAATATGTATCCGCTCATGAG
ACAATAACCCTGATAAATGCTTCAATAATATTGAAAAAGGAAGAGTATGAGTATTCAACATTTCCGTGTC
GCCCTTATTCCCTTTTTTGCGGCATTTTGCCTTCCTGTTTTTGCTCACCCAGAAACGCTGGTGAAAGTAA
AAGATGCTGAAGATCAGTTGGGTGCACGAGTGGGTTACATCGAACTGGATCTCAACAGCGGTAAGATCCT
TGAGAGTTTTCGCCCCGAAGAACGTTTTCCAATGATGAGCACTTTTAAAGTTCTGCTATGTGGCGCGGTA
TTATCCCGTATTGACGCCGGGCAAGAGCAACTCGGTCGCCGCATACACTATTCTCAGAATGACTTGGTTG
AGTACTCACCAGTCACAGAAAAGCATCTTACGGATGGCATGACAGTAAGAGAATTATGCAGTGCTGCCAT
AACCATGAGTGATAACACTGCGGCCAACTTACTTCTGACAACGATCGGAGGACCGAAGGAGCTAACCGCT
TTTTTGCACAACATGGGGGATCATGTAACTCGCCTTGATCGTTGGGAACCGGAGCTGAATGAAGCCATAC
CAAACGACGAGCGTGACACCACGATGCCTGTAGCAATGGCAACAACGTTGCGCAAACTATTAACTGGCGA
ACTACTTACTCTAGCTTCCCGGCAACAATTAATAGACTGGATGGAGGCGGATAAAGTTGCAGGACCACTT
CTGCGCTCGGCCCTTCCGGCTGGCTGGTTTATTGCTGATAAATCTGGAGCCGGTGAGCGTGGGTCTCGCG
GTATCATTGCAGCACTGGGGCCAGATGGTAAGCCCTCCCGTATCGTAGTTATCTACACGACGGGGAGTCA
GGCAACTATGGATGAACGAAATAGACAGATCGCTGAGATAGGTGCCTCACTGATTAAGCATTGGTAACTG
TCAGACCAAGTTTACTCATATATACTTTAGATTGATTTAAAACTTCATTTTTAATTTAAAAGGATCTAGG
TGAAGATCCTTTTTGATAATCTCATGACCAAAATCCCTTAACGTGAGTTTTCGTTCCACTGAGCGTCAGA
CCCCGTAGAAAAGATCAAAGGATCTTCTTGAGATCCTTTTTTTCTGCGCGTAATCTGCTGCTTGCAAACA
AAAAAACCACCGCTACCAGCGGTGGTTTGTTTGCCGGATCAAGAGCTACCAACTCTTTTTCCGAAGGTAA
CTGGCTTCAGCAGAGCGCAGATACCAAATACTGTTCTTCTAGTGTAGCCGTAGTTAGGCCACCACTTCAA
GAACTCTGTAGCACCGCCTACATACCTCGCTCTGCTAATCCTGTTACCAGTGGCTGCTGCCAGTGGCGAT
AAGTCGTGTCTTACCGGGTTGGACTCAAGACGATAGTTACCGGATAAGGCGCAGCGGTCGGGCTGAACGG
GGGGTTCGTGCACACAGCCCAGCTTGGAGCGAACGACCTACACCGAACTGAGATACCTACAGCGTGAGCT
ATGAGAAAGCGCCACGCTTCCCGAAGGGAGAAAGGCGGACAGGTATCCGGTAAGCGGCAGGGTCGGAACA
GGAGAGCGCACGAGGGAGCTTCCAGGGGGAAACGCCTGGTATCTTTATAGTCCTGTCGGGTTTCGCCACC
TCTGACTTGAGCGTCGATTTTTGTGATGCTCGTCAGGGGGGCGGAGCCTATGGAAAAACGCCAGCAACGC
GGCCTTTTTACGGTTCCTGGCCTTTTGCTGGCCTTTTGCTCACATGTTCTTTCCTGCGTTATCCCCTGAT
TCTGTGGATAACCGTATTACCGCCTTTGAGTGAGCTGATACCGCTCGCCGCAGCCGAACGACCGAGCGCA
GCGAGTCAGTGAGCGAGGAAGCGGAAGAGCGCCCAATACGCAAACCGCCTCTCCCCGCGCGTTGGCCGAT
TCATTAATGCAGCTGGCACGACAGGTTTCCCGACTGGAAAGCGGGCAGTGAGCGCAACGCAATTAATGTG
AGTTAGCTCACTCATTAGGCACCCCAGGCTTTACACTTTATGCTTCCGGCTCGTATGTTGTGTGGAATTG
TGAGCGGATAACAATTTCACACAGGAAACAGCTATGACCATGATTACGCCAAGCGCGCAATTAACCCTCA
CTAAAGGGAACAAAAGCTGGAGCTGCAAGCTTAATGTAGTCTTATGCAATACTCTTGTAGTCTTGCAACA
TGGTAACGATGAGTTAGCAACATGCCTTACAAGGAGAGAAAAAGCACCGTGCATGCCGATTGGTGGAAGT
AAGGTGGTACGATCGTGCCTTATTAGGAAGGCAACAGACGGGTCTGACATGGATTGGACGAACCACTGAA
TTGCCGCATTGCAGAGATATTGTATTTAAGTGCCTAGCTCGATACATAAACGGGTCTCTCTGGTTAGACC
AGATCTGAGCCTGGGAGCTCTCTGGCTAACTAGGGAACCCACTGCTTAAGCCTCAATAAAGCTTGCCTTG
AGTGCTTCAAGTAGTGTGTGCCCGTCTGTTGTGTGACTCTGGTAACTAGAGATCCCTCAGACCCTTTTAG
TCAGTGTGGAAAATCTCTAGCAGTGGCGCCCGAACAGGGACTTGAAAGCGAAAGGGAAACCAGAGGAGCT
CTCTCGACGCAGGACTCGGCTTGCTGAAGCGCGCACGGCAAGAGGCGAGGGGCGGCGACTGGTGAGTACG
CCAAAAATTTTGACTAGCGGAGGCTAGAAGGAGAGAGATGGGTGCGAGAGCGTCAGTATTAAGCGGGGGA
GAATTAGATCGCGATGGGAAAAAATTCGGTTAAGGCCAGGGGGAAAGAAAAAATATAAATTAAAACATAT
AGTATGGGCAAGCAGGGAGCTAGAACGATTCGCAGTTAATCCTGGCCTGTTAGAAACATCAGAAGGCTGT
AGACAAATACTGGGACAGCTACAACCATCCCTTCAGACAGGATCAGAAGAACTTAGATCATTATATAATA
CAGTAGCAACCCTCTATTGTGTGCATCAAAGGATAGAGATAAAAGACACCAAGGAAGCTTTAGACAAGAT
AGAGGAAGAGCAAAACAAAAGTAAGACCACCGCACAGCAAGCGGCCGCTGATCTTCAGACCTGGAGGAGG
AGATATGAGGGACAATTGGAGAAGTGAATTATATAAATATAAAGTAGTAAAAATTGAACCATTAGGAGTA
GCACCCACCAAGGCAAAGAGAAGAGTGGTGCAGAGAGAAAAAAGAGCAGTGGGAATAGGAGCTTTGTTCC
TTGGGTTCTTGGGAGCAGCAGGAAGCACTATGGGCGCAGCGTCAATGACGCTGACGGTACAGGCCAGACA
ATTATTGTCTGGTATAGTGCAGCAGCAGAACAATTTGCTGAGGGCTATTGAGGCGCAACAGCATCTGTTG
CAACTCACAGTCTGGGGCATCAAGCAGCTCCAGGCAAGAATCCTGGCTGTGGAAAGATACCTAAAGGATC
AACAGCTCCTGGGGATTTGGGGTTGCTCTGGAAAACTCATTTGCACCACTGCTGTGCCTTGGAATGCTAG
TTGGAGTAATAAATCTCTGGAACAGATTTGGAATCACACGACCTGGATGGAGTGGGACAGAGAAATTAAC
AATTACACAAGCTTAATACACTCCTTAATTGAAGAATCGCAAAACCAGCAAGAAAAGAATGAACAAGAAT
TATTGGAATTAGATAAATGGGCAAGTTTGTGGAATTGGTTTAACATAACAAATTGGCTGTGGTATATAAA
ATTATTCATAATGATAGTAGGAGGCTTGGTAGGTTTAAGAATAGTTTTTGCTGTACTTTCTATAGTGAAT
AGAGTTAGGCAGGGATATTCACCATTATCGTTTCAGACCCACCTCCCAACCCCGAGGGGACCCAGAGAGG
GCCTATTTCCCATGATTCCTTCATATTTGCATATACGATACAAGGCTGTTAGAGAGATAATTAGAATTAA
TTTGACTGTAAACACAAAGATATTAGTACAAAATACGTGACGTAGAAAGTAATAATTTCTTGGGTAGTTT
GCAGTTTTAAAATTATGTTTTAAAATGGACTATCATATGCTTACCGTAACTTGAAAGTATTTCGATTTCT
TGGCTTTATATATCTTGTGGAAAGGACGAAACACCGGAGGACACAGACGCCGACCGGTTTTAGAGCTAGA
AATAGCAAGTTAAAATAAGGCTAGTCCGTTATCAACTTGAAAAAGTGGCACCGAGTCGGTGCTTTTTTAA
GCTTGGCGTAACTAGATCTTGAGACAAATGGCAGTATTCATCCACAATTTTAAAAGAAAAGGGGGGATTG
GGGGGTACAGTGCAGGGGAAAGAATAGTAGACATAATAGCAACAGACATACAAACTAAAGAATTACAAAA
ACAAATTACAAAAATTCAAAATTTTCGGGTTTATTACAGGGACAGCAGAGATCCACTTTGGCGCCGGCTC
GAGGGGG
