>Addgene plasmid #75670 | WNK2 gRNA (BRDN0001148439) | depositor partial sequence | sequence record 143130 | Target Sequence
GAGGACACAGACGCCGACCG
