>Addgene plasmid #75670 | WNK2 gRNA (BRDN0001148439) | addgene partial sequence | sequence record 184333 | hU6-F
GTGACGTAGAAAGTAATAATTTCTTGGGTAGTTTGCAGTTTTAAAATTATGTTTTAAAATGGACTATCAT
ATGCTTACCGTAACTTGAAAGTATTTCGATTTCTTGGCTTTATATATCTTGTGGAAAGGACGAAACACCG
GAGGACACAGACGCCGACCGGTTTTAGAGCTAGAAATAGCAAGTTAAAATAAGGCTAGTCCGTTATCAAC
TTGAAAAAGTGGCACCGAGTCGGTGCTTTTTTAAGCTTGGCGTAACTAGATCTTGAGACAAATGGCAGTA
TTCATCCACAATTTTAAAAGAAAAGGGGGGATTGGGGGGTACAGTGCAGGGGAAAGAATAGTAGACATAA
TAGCAACAGACATACAAACTAAAGAATTACAAAAACAAATTACAAAAATTCAAAATTTTCGGGTTTATTA
CAGGGACAGCAGAGATCCACTTTGGCGCCGGCTCGAGGGGGCCCGGGTGCAAAGATGGATAAAGTTTTAA
ACAGAGAGGAATCTTTGCAGCTAATGGACCTTCTAGGTCTTGAAAGGAGTGGGAATTGGCTCCGGTGCCC
GTCAGTGGGC
